Addgene plasmid #79946: pCMV-EPN-31
Purpose: C2-22GS-I3-01-myc-Late1
Depositing lab: Neil King. Depositing organization: University of Washington. Publication: Designed proteins induce the formation of nanocage-containing extracellular vesicles. Votteler J, Ogohara C, Yi S, Hsia Y, Nattermann U, Belnap DM, King NP, Sundquist WI. Nature. 2016 Dec 8;540(7632):292-295. doi: 10.1038/nature20607. Epub 2016 Nov 30. PubMed 27919066.
Backbone
  Vector backbone: pCMV
  Backbone size w/o insert (bp): 5443
  Modifications to backbone: Inserts were cloned into the Kpn1 and Xho1 sites
  Vector type: Mammalian Expression, Bacterial Expression
  Selectable markers: Neomycin (select with G418)
Growth in bacteria
  Bacterial resistance: Ampicillin, 100 μg/mL
  Growth temperature: 37°C
  Growth strain: DH5alpha
  Copy number: High Copy
Gene/Insert
  Gene/Insert name: EPN-31
Terms and licenses: Academic/Nonprofit Terms; Industry Terms: Not Available to Industry
How to cite: pCMV-EPN-31 was a gift from Neil King (Addgene plasmid # 79946 ; http://n2t.net/addgene:79946 ; RRID:Addgene_79946)
