[The description below was written by a language model from this plasmid's Addgene catalogue record.]
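Description:
pCMV-EPN-31 is a mammalian expression plasmid built on a pCMV backbone (about 5.4 kb without insert), with the EPN-31 coding sequence cloned between the KpnI and XhoI sites. It is maintained in bacteria as a high-copy plasmid under ampicillin selection, and it carries a neomycin resistance marker so that transfected mammalian cells can be selected with G418. The record also lists the vector type as bacterial expression. No feature table is provided, so the promoter is not explicitly stated. The backbone name implies that a CMV promoter drives the insert, but this and elements such as the origin or polyadenylation signals cannot be confirmed from the record.

The insert is summarised as C2-22GS-I3-01-myc-Late1, which describes a modular fusion protein. Read in order, it comprises a C2 module at the N-terminus, a linker labelled 22GS (presumably a 22-residue glycine-serine spacer), the designed self-assembling nanocage subunit I3-01, a myc epitope tag for detection, and a C-terminal element labelled Late1, which suggests a viral late-domain-type motif of the kind that recruits cellular budding machinery. The record does not define the source or exact identity of the C2 and Late1 modules. C2 domains are generally membrane-binding, which would fit a membrane-targeting role here.

The associated publication concerns designed proteins that induce the formation of nanocage-containing extracellular vesicles. In that context, EPN-31 appears to be one member of a series of variants combining membrane association, self-assembly and budding functions. It would typically be transfected into mammalian cells to test release of enveloped protein nanocages.
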