>Addgene plasmid #79946 | pCMV-EPN-31 | addgene partial sequence | sequence record 162150 | CMV-F 5'-CGCAAATGGGCGGTAGGCGTG-3'
TCTCTGGCTAACTAGAGAACCCACTGCTTACTGGCTTATCGAAATTAATACGACTCACTATAGGGAGACC
CAAGCTGGCTAGCGTTTAAACGGGCCCTCTAGAATTATCGATCCGGAGGTACCATGGGCGCGGTGAAACT
GAGCGTTAGCTATCGTAACGGCACCCTGTTCATTATGGTGATGCATATCAAAGATCTGGTGACCGAAGAT
GGCGCCGATCCGAATCCGTACGTGAAAACCTATCTGCTGCCGGATACGCATAAAACGAGTAAACGCAAAA
CCAAAATTAGCCGTAAAACCCGTAATCCGACCTTTAATGAAATGCTGGTGTATAGCGGCTATAGTAAAGA
AACCCTGCGTCAGCGTGAACTGCAGCTGAGTGTTCTGAGCGCGGAAAGCCTGCGTGAGAACTTTTTCCTG
GGCGGCATTACATTACCGCTGAAAGATTTCAACCTGAGCAAGGAAACGGTGAAGTGGTATCAACTGACGG
CGGCCACCTACCTGGGCAGCGGCAGTGGCGACGGCGGTCGTGGTAGCCGTGGCGGCGATGGTAGCGGCGG
TAGCAGCGGTAAGATCGAAGAGCTGTTCAAGAAACACAAGATCGTTGCCGTGCTGCGTGCCAATAGTGTG
GAAGAAGCGAAAAAGAAAGCGCTGGCGGTTTTCCTGGGCGGCGTTCATCTGATTGAAATTACCTTTACCG
TGCCGGATGCGGATACCGTGATTAAGGAACTGAGCTTTCTGAAGGAAATGGGCGCGATTATTGGTGCGGG
CACCGTGACCAGCGTGGAGCAGTGCCGTAAAGCGGTGGAAAGTGGCGCCGAATTCATTGTGAGTCCGCAC
CTGGACGAGGAAATTAGCCAATTTTGCAAGGAGAA
