>Addgene plasmid #79946 | pCMV-EPN-31 | depositor partial sequence | sequence record 162152 | EPN-31
CTAGAATTATCGATCCGGAGGTACCATGGGCGCGGTGAAACTGAGCGTTAGCTATCGTAACGGCACCCTG
TTCATTATGGTGATGCATATCAAAGATCTGGTGACCGAAGATGGCGCCGATCCGAATCCGTACGTGAAAA
CCTATCTGCTGCCGGATACGCATAAAACGAGTAAACGCAAAACCAAAATTAGCCGTAAAACCCGTAATCC
GACCTTTAATGAAATGCTGGTGTATAGCGGCTATAGTAAAGAAACCCTGCGTCAGCGTGAACTGCAGCTG
AGTGTTCTGAGCGCGGAAAGCCTGCGTGAGAACTTTTTCCTGGGCGGCATTACATTACCGCTGAAAGATT
TCAACCTGAGCAAGGAAACGGTGAAGTGGTATCAACTGACGGCGGCCACCTACCTGGGCAGCGGCAGTGG
CGACGGCGGTCGTGGTAGCCGTGGCGGCGATGGTAGCGGCGGTAGCAGCGGTAAGATCGAAGAGCTGTTC
AAGAAACACAAGATCGTTGCCGTGCTGCGTGCCAATAGTGTGGAAGAAGCGAAAAAGAAAGCGCTGGCGG
TTTTCCTGGGCGGCGTTCATCTGATTGAAATTACCTTTACCGTGCCGGATGCGGATACCGTGATTAAGGA
ACTGAGCTTTCTGAAGGAAATGGGCGCGATTATTGGTGCGGGCACCGTGACCAGCGTGGAGCAGTGCCGT
AAAGCGGTGGAAAGTGGCGCCGAATTCATTGTGAGTCCGCACCTGGACGAGGAAATTAGCCAATTTTGCA
AGGAGAAGGGTGTGTTCTATATGCCAGGCGTTATGACCCCGACCGAACTGGTGAAAGCCATGAAACTGGG
CCATACCATCTTAAAACTGTTTCCGGGTGAGGTGGTGGGTCCGCAGTTTGTTAAAGCGATGAAAGGTCCG
TTTCCGAATGTGAAATTTGTGCCAACCGGCGGTGTTAATCTGGACAATGTGTGCGAATGGTTCAAAGCGG
GCGTGCTGGCCGTGGGCGTGGGCAGCGCGTTAGTGAAAGGCACCCCGGTGGAAGTGGCGGAAAAGGCCAA
GGCGTTCGTTGAGAAGATTCGTGGCTGCACCGAACAGAAACTGATTAGCGAAGAAGATCTGCAGTCTCGT
CCGGAACCGACCGCACCGCCGGAAGAATCTTTCCGTTCTGGTGTTGAAACCACCACGCCACCGCAAAAAC
AGGAGCCGATCGACAAAGAACTGTACCCGCTGACCTCTCTGCGTTCTCTGTTCGGTAACGACCCGTCTTC
TCAGTGACTCGAGAAGCTTGCTAGCAGATCTT
