>Addgene plasmid #79946 | pCMV-EPN-31 | addgene partial sequence | sequence record 162153 | Bglob-pA-R 5'-ttttggcagagggaaaaaga-3'
GAGAAGACGGGTCGTTACCGAACAGAGAACGCAGAGAGGTCAGCGGGTACAGTTCTTTGTCGATCGGCTC
CTGTTTTTGCGGTGGCGTGGTGGTTTCAACACCAGAACGGAAAGATTCTTCCGGCGGTGCGGTCGGTTCC
GGACGAGACTGCAGATCTTCTTCGCTAATCAGTTTCTGTTCGGTGCAGCCACGAATCTTCTCAACGAACG
CCTTGGCCTTTTCCGCCACTTCCACCGGGGTGCCTTTCACTAACGCGCTGCCCACGCCCACGGCCAGCAC
GCCCGCTTTGAACCATTCGCACACATTGTCCAGATTAACACCGCCGGTTGGCACAAATTTCACATTCGGA
AACGGACCTTTCATCGCTTTAACAAACTGCGGACCCACCACCTCACCCGGAAACAGTTTTAAGATGGTAT
GGCCCAGTTTCATGGCTTTCACCAGTTCGGTCGGGGTCATAACGCCTGGCATATAGAACACACCCTTCTC
CTTGCAAAATTGGCTAATTTCCTCGTCCAGGTGCGGACTCACAATGAATTCGGCGCCACTTTCCACCGCT
TTACGGCACTGCTCCACGCTGGTCACGGTGCCCGCACCAATAATCGCGCCCATTTCCTTCAGAAAGCTCA
GTTCCTTAATCACGGTATCCGCATCCGGCACGGTAAAGGTAATTTCAATCAGATGAACGCCGCCCAGGAA
AACCGCCAGCGCTTTCTTTTTCGCTTCTTCCACACTATTGGCACGCAGCACGGCAACGATCTTGTGTTTC
TTGAACAGCTCTTCGATCTTACCGCTGCTACCGCCGCTACCATCGCCGCCACGGCTACCACGACCGCCGT
CGCCACTGCCGCTGCCCAGGTAGGTGGCCGCCGTCAGTTGATACCACTTCACCGTTTCCTTGCTCAGGTT
GAAATCTTTCAGCGGTAATGTAATGCCGCCCAGGAAA
